Addgene plasmid #153830: pGBW-m4252855
Purpose: Mammalian expression plasmid for SARS-CoV-2 nsp7
Depositing lab: Ginkgo Bioworks & Benjie Chen. Depositing organization: Ginkgo Bioworks.
Backbone
  Vector backbone: pTwist_CMV_Puro_6 with AarI site removed
  Backbone size w/o insert (bp): 6080
  Vector type: Mammalian Expression
  Selectable markers: Puromycin
Growth in bacteria
  Bacterial resistance: Ampicillin, 100 μg/mL
  Growth temperature: 37°C
  Growth strain: DH5alpha
  Copy number: High Copy
Gene/Insert
  Gene/Insert name: SARS-CoV-2 nsp7
  Species: Severe acute respiratory syndrome coronavirus 2
  Insert size (bp): 248
  Mutation: wt
  Entrez Gene: ORF1ab (a.k.a. GU280_gp01)
  Promoter: CMV
  Tag / fusion protein: Cleavable TEV;TRX (C terminal on backbone)
  Cloning method: Unknown
Resource information
  A portion of this plasmid was derived from a plasmid made by: GinkgoBioworks
Depositor comments: NCBI reference sequence: 43740578
How to cite: pGBW-m4252855 was a gift from Ginkgo Bioworks & Benjie Chen (Addgene plasmid # 153830 ; http://n2t.net/addgene:153830 ; RRID:Addgene_153830)
