[The description below was written by a language model from this plasmid's Addgene catalogue record and pLannotate feature annotations shown in this document.]
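Description:
pGBW-m4252855 is a mammalian expression plasmid for non-structural protein 7 (nsp7) of SARS-CoV-2, built on a pTwist_CMV_Puro_6 backbone from which an AarI site was removed. It is maintained in E. coli through a high-copy ColE1/pUC-type origin and an AmpR (β-lactamase) gene conferring ampicillin resistance. For selection in mammalian cells it carries a separate cassette in which the human ubiquitin C (UbC) promoter drives puromycin N-acetyltransferase, followed by a synthetic poly(A) signal.

The payload is a short wild-type nsp7 coding segment (about 250 bp), derived from the viral ORF1ab polyprotein gene and placed under the CMV immediate-early enhancer/promoter. The automated annotation does not label the nsp7 insert itself, but the unannotated gap between the CMV promoter elements and the downstream trxA coding sequence is where it would be expected to sit. According to the catalogue entry, the backbone supplies a C-terminal fusion consisting of a TEV protease cleavage site and thioredoxin (TRX). The feature table confirms an E. coli trxA reading frame followed by a 6xHis tag, a tag the catalogue fields do not mention. Thioredoxin is commonly used as a solubility-enhancing partner, the His tag allows metal-affinity purification, and the TEV site permits removal of the fusion after purification. Transcription ends at an SV40 poly(A) signal. The expression unit is flanked by β-globin insulator elements and bacterial terminators (T7, rrnG), which help isolate it from neighbouring transcription. The construct suits transient expression or puromycin selection for producing or studying nsp7 in mammalian cells.
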