Features (pLannotate 1.2.2; 20 found; start..end, strand, type, name):
     85..156     +  misc_feature   5' β-globin insulator: insulator upstream of the human β-globin locus (Farrell et al., 2002)
    161..207     -  terminator     T7 terminator: transcription terminator for bacteriophage T7 RNA polymerase
    225..273     -  polyA_signal   poly(A) signal: synthetic polyadenylation signal
    354..657     +  enhancer       CMV enhancer: human cytomegalovirus immediate early enhancer
    730..747     -  promoter       CMV promoter (fragment): human cytomegalovirus (CMV) immediate early promoter
    810..861     +  promoter       CMVd2 promoter: truncated human cytomegalovirus (CMV) immediate early promoter that yields moderately reduced expression relative to the full-length promoter
   1209..1535    +  CDS            trxA: THIO_ECO57 - Experimental evidence at protein level: Swiss-Prot protein existence level 1. Participates in various redox reactions through the reversible oxidation of its active center dithiol to a disulfide and catalyzes dithiol-disulfide exchange reactions. From Escherichia coli O157:H7.
   1557..1574    +  CDS            6xHis: 6xHis affinity tag
   1651..1772    -  polyA_signal   SV40 poly(A) signal: SV40 polyadenylation signal
   1795..1864    -  CDS            large T antigen (fragment): large T antigen from SV40 (simian virus 40)
   1887..1933    +  terminator     T7 terminator: transcription terminator for bacteriophage T7 RNA polymerase
   1963..2099    +  terminator     rrnG terminator: transcription terminator from the E. coli ribosomal RNA rrnG operon (Albrechtsen et al., 1991)
   2144..2215    +  misc_feature   3' β-globin insulator: insulator downstream of the human β-globin locus (Farrell et al., 2002)
   2441..3029    -  rep_origin     ori: high-copy-number ColE1/pMB1/pBR322/pUC origin of replication
   3201..3265    -  CDS            bla(M) (fragment): β-lactamase lacking the signal sequence; bla(M); allows cytosolic expression of β-lactamase
   3529..4738    +  promoter       UbC promoter: human ubiquitin C promoter
   4742..5339    +  CDS            PuroR (fragment): puromycin N-acetyltransferase; pac from Streptomyces; confers resistance to puromycin
   5368..5416    +  polyA_signal   poly(A) signal: synthetic polyadenylation signal
   5682..6542    +  CDS            AmpR: β-lactamase; bla; confers resistance to ampicillin, carbenicillin, and related antibiotics
   6555..6691    +  terminator     rrnG terminator: transcription terminator from the E. coli ribosomal RNA rrnG operon (Albrechtsen et al., 1991)
>Addgene plasmid #153830 | pGBW-m4252855 | addgene full sequence | sequence record 307339 | Ginkgo NGS Result
GCCGTGGCGCTCATTTGCTCGTCGGGCATCGAATCTCGTCAGCTATCGTCAGCTTACCTTTTTGGCAGCG
ATCGCGGCTCCCGACATCTTGGACCATTAGCTCCACAGGTATCTTCTTCCCTCTAGTGGTCATAACAGCA
GCTTCAGCTACCTCTCAATTCAAAAAACCCCTCAAGACCCGTTTAGAGGCCCCAAGGGGTTATGCTATCA
ATCGTTGCGTTACACACACAAAAAACCAACACACATCCATCTTCGATGGATAGCGATTTTATTATCTAAC
TGCTGATCGAGTGTAGCCAGATCTAGTAATCAATTACGGGGTCATTAGTTCATAGCCCATATATGGAGTT
CCGCGTTACATAACTTACGGTAAATGGCCCGCCTGGCTGACCGCCCAACGACCCCCGCCCATTGACGTCA
ATAATGACGTATGTTCCCATAGTAACGCCAATAGGGACTTTCCATTGACGTCAATGGGTGGAGTATTTAC
GGTAAACTGCCCACTTGGCAGTACATCAAGTGTATCATATGCCAAGTACGCCCCCTATTGACGTCAATGA
CGGTAAATGGCCCGCCTGGCATTATGCCCAGTACATGACCTTATGGGACTTTCCTACTTGGCAGTACATC
TACGTATTAGTCATCGCTATTACCATGCTGATGCGGTTTTGGCAGTACATCAATGGGCGTGGATAGCGGT
TTGACTCACGGGGATTTCCAAGTCTCCACCCCATTGACGTCAATGGGAGTTTGTTTTGGCACCAAAATCA
ACGGGACTTTCCAAAATGTCGTAACAACTCCGCCCCATTGACGCAAATGGGCGGTAGGCGTGTACGGTGG
GAGGTCTATATAAGCAGAGCTGGTTTAGTGAACCGTCAGATCAGATCTTTGTCGATCCTACCATCCACTC
GACACACCCGCCAGCGGCCGCCACCATGAGCAAAATGTCTGACGTCAAGTGTACATCCGTAGTTCTGTTA
TCAGTGCTTCAACAGCTGCGGGTGGAGAGTTCGTCAAAGCTCTGGGCCCAGTGCGTGCAGCTGCACAATG
ATATATTGCTCGCGAAAGATACTACGGAAGCTTTCGAGAAGATGGTCAGCTTGCTATCTGTTCTACTGAG
CATGCAAGGAGCAGTAGACATCAACAAACTTTGCGAAGAGATGTTAGACAACCGAGCCACCCTGCAAGAA
AACCTTTACTTTCAGTCGATGAGTGACAAAATCATTCATCTAACCGATGACTCCTTTGATACAGACGTGT
TGAAGGCCGATGGTGCGATACTGGTAGATTTCTGGGCTGAATGGTGTGGCCCGTGCAAGATGATCGCACC
CATTCTGGACGAGATCGCCGACGAGTATCAAGGAAAATTAACTGTCGCTAAGCTTAATATAGATCAGAAC
CCAGGGACGGCACCTAAATACGGCATCAGGGGAATACCTACCCTCCTGCTCTTTAAGAATGGGGAAGTTG
CCGCGACAAAAGTGGGAGCCCTGTCTAAGGGCCAGCTAAAAGAGTTCTTGGACGCTAACCTGGCAGGTTC
AGGCTCGGGGCACATGCACCATCACCATCACCATAGCAGCGGGCTCGTGCCACGCGGCTAAGCTAGCTTG
ACTGACTGAGATACAGCGTACCTTCAGCTCACAGACATGATAAGATACATTGATGAGTTTGGACAAACCA
CAACTAGAATGCAGTGAAAAAAATGCTTTATTTGTGAAATTTGTGATGCTATTGCTTTATTTGTAACCAT
TATAAGCTGCAATAAACAAGTTAACAACAACAATTGCATTCATTTTATGTTTCAGGTTCAGGGGGAGGTG
TGGGAGGTTTTTTAAAGCAAGTAAAACCTCTACAAATGTGGTATTGGCCCATCTCTATCGGTATCGTAGC
ATAACCCCTTGGGGCCTCTAAACGGGTCTTGAGGGGTTTTTTGTGCCCCTCGGGCCGGATTGCTATCTAC
CGGCATTGGCGCAGAAAAAAATGCCTGATGCGACGCTGCGCGTCTTATACTCCCACATATGCCAGATTCA
GCAACGGATACGGCTTCCCCAACTTGCCCACTTCCATACGTGTCCTCCTTACCAGAAATTTATCCTTAAG
GTCGTCAGCTATCCTGCAGGCGATCTCTCGATTTCGATCAAGACATTCCTTTAATGGTCTTTTCTGGACA
CCACTAGGGGTCAGAAGTAGTTCATCAAACTTTCTTCCCTCCCTAATCTCATTGGTTACCTTGGGCTATC
GAAACTTAATTAACCAGTCAAGTCAGCTACTTGGCGAGATCGACTTGTCTGGGTTTCGACTACGCTCAGA
ATTGCGTCAGTCAAGTTCGATCTGGTCCTTGCTATTGCACCCGTTCTCCGATTACGAGTTTCATTTAAAT
CATGTGAGCAAAAGGCCAGCAAAAGGCCAGGAACCGTAAAAAGGCCGCGTTGCTGGCGTTTTTCCATAGG
CTCCGCCCCCCTGACGAGCATCACAAAAATCGACGCTCAAGTCAGAGGTGGCGAAACCCGACAGGACTAT
AAAGATACCAGGCGTTTCCCCCTGGAAGCTCCCTCGTGCGCTCTCCTGTTCCGACCCTGCCGCTTACCGG
ATACCTGTCCGCCTTTCTCCCTTCGGGAAGCGTGGCGCTTTCTCATAGCTCACGCTGTAGGTATCTCAGT
TCGGTGTAGGTCGTTCGCTCCAAGCTGGGCTGTGTGCACGAACCCCCCGTTCAGCCCGACCGCTGCGCCT
TATCCGGTAACTATCGTCTTGAGTCCAACCCGGTAAGACACGACTTATCGCCACTGGCAGCAGCCACTGG
TAACAGGATTAGCAGAGCGAGGTATGTAGGCGGTGCTACAGAGTTCTTGAAGTGGTGGCCTAACTACGGC
TACACTAGAAGAACAGTATTTGGTATCTGCGCTCTGCTGAAGCCAGTTACCTTCGGAAAAAGAGTTGGTA
GCTCTTGATCCGGCAAACAAACCACCGCTGGTAGCGGTGGTTTTTTTGTTTGCAAGCAGCAGATTACGCG
CAGAAAAAAAGGATCTCAAGAAGATCCTTTGATCTTTTCTACGGGGTCTGACGCTCAGTGGAACGAAAAC
TCACGTTAAGGGATTTTGGTCATGAGATTATCAAAAAGGATCTTCACCTAGATCCTTTTAAATTAAAAAT
GAAGTTTTAAATCAATCTAAAGTATATATGAGTAAACTTGGTCTGACAGTTACCAATGCTTAATCAGTGA
GGCACCTATCTCAGCGATCTGTCTATTTCGTTCATCCATAGTTGCATTTAAATTTCCGAACTCTCCAAGG
CCCTCGTCGGAAAATCTTCAAACCTTTCGTCCGATCCATCTTGCAGGCTACCTCTCGAACGAACTATCGC
AAGTCTCTTGGCCGGCCTTGCGCCTTGGCTATTGCTTGGCAGCGCCTATCGCCAGGTATTACTCCAATCC
CGAATATCCGAGATCGGGATCACCCGAGAGAAGTTCAACCTACATCCTCAATCCCGATCTATCCGAGATC
CGAGGAATATCGAAATCGGGGCGCGCCTGGCCTCCGCGCCGGGTTTTGGCGCCTCCCGCGGGCGCCCCCC
TCGTCACGGCGAGCGCTGCCACGTCAGACGAAGGGCGCAGGAGCGTCCTGATCCTTCCGCCCGGACGCTC
AGGACAGCGGCCCGCTGCTCATAAGACTCGGCCTTAGAACCCCAGTATCAGCAGAAGGACATTTTAGGAC
GGGACTTGGGTGACTCTAGGGCACTGGTTTTCTTTCCAGAGAGCGGAACAGGCGAGGAAAAGTAGTCCCT
TCTCGGCGATTCTGCGGAGGGATCTCCGTGGGGCGGTGAACGCCGATGATTATATAAGGACGCGCCGGGT
GTGGCACAGCTAGTTCCGTCGCAGCCGGGATTTGGGTCGCGGTTCTTGTTTGTGGATCGCTGTGATCGTC
ACTTGGTGAGTAGCGGGCTGCTGGGCTGGCCGGGGCTTTCGTGGCCGCCGGGCCGCTCGGTGGGACGGAA
GCGTGTGGAGAGACCGCCAAGGGCTGTAGTCTGGGTCCGCGAGCAAGGTTGCCCTGAACTGGGGGTTGGG
GGGAGCGCAGCAAAATGGCGGCTGTTCCCGAGTCTTGAATGGAAGACGCTTGTGAGGCGGGCTGTGAGGT
CGTTGAAACAAGGTGGGGGGCATGGTGGGCGGCAAGAACCCAAGGTCTTGAGCCCTTCGCTAATGCGGGA
AAGCTCTTATTCGGGTGAGATGGGCTGGGCACCATCTGGGGACCCTGACGTGAAGTTTGTCACTGACTGG
AGAACTCGGTTTGTCGTCTGTTGCGGGGGCGGCAGTTATGGCGGTGCCGTTGGGCAGTGCACCCGTACCT
TTGGGAGCGCGCGCCCTCGTCGTGTCGTGACGTCACCCGTTCTGTTGGCTTATAATGCAGGGTGGGGCCA
CCAGCCGGTAGGTGTGCGGTAGGCTTTTCTCCGTCGCAGGACGCAGGGTTCGGGCCTAGGGTAGGCTCTC
CTGAATCGACAGGCGCCGGACCTCTGGTGAGGGGAGGGATAAGTGAGGCGTCAGTTTCTTTGGTCGGTTT
TATGTACCTATCTTCTTAAGTAGCTGAAGCTCCGGTTTTGAACTATGCGCTCGGGGTTGGCGAGTGTGTT
TTGTGAAGTTTTTTAGGCACCTTTTGAAATGTAATCATTTGGGTCAATATGTAATTTTCAGTGTTAGACT
TGTAAATTGTCCGCTAAATTCTGGCCGTTTTTGGCTTTTTTGTTAGACAACATGACCGAGTACAAGCCCA
CGGTGCGCCTCGCCACCCGCGACGACGTCCCCAGGGCCGTACGCACCCTCGCCGCCGCGTTCGCCGACTA
CCCCGCCACGCGCCACACCGTCGATCCGGACCGCCACATCGAGCGGGTCACCGAGCTGCAAGAACTCTTC
CTCACGCGCGTCGGGCTCGACATCGGCAAGGTGTGGGTCGCGGACGACGGCGCCGCGGTGGCGGTCTGGA
CCACGCCGGAGAGCGTCGAAGCGGGGGCGGTGTTCGCCGAGATCGGCCCGCGCATGGCCGAGTTGAGCGG
TTCCCGGCTGGCCGCGCAGCAACAGATGGAGGGCCTCCTGGCGCCGCACCGGCCCAAGGAGCCCGCGTGG
TTCCTGGCCACCGTCGGCGTCTCGCCCGACCACCAGGGCAAGGGTCTGGGCAGCGCCGTCGTGCTCCCCG
GAGTGGAGGCCGCCGAGCGCGCCGGGGTGCCCGCCTTCCTGGAGACCTCCGCGCCCCGCAACCTCCCCTT
CTACGAGCGGCTCGGCTTCACCGTCACCGCCGACGTCGAGGTGCCCGAAGGACCGCGCACCTGGTGCATG
ACCCGCAAGCCCGGTGCCTAGGCTAGTATGTAAGCCTAGTCTTAGATAATAAAATCGCTATCCATCGAAG
ATGGATGTGTGTTGGTTTTTTGTGTGTGTAACGCTAGGCGCGCCTGGTGTACCGAGAACGATCCTCTCAG
TGCGAGTCTCGACGATCCATATCGTTGCTTGGCAGTCAGCCAGTCGGAATCCAGCTTGGGACCCAGGAAG
TCCAATCGTCAGATATTGTACTCAAGCCTGGTCACGGCAGCGTACCGATCTGTTTAAACCTAGATATTGA
TAGTCTGATCGGTCAACGTATAATCGAGTCCTAGCTTTTGCAAACATCTATCAAGAGACAGGATCAGCAG
GAGGCTTTCGCATGAGTATTCAACATTTCCGTGTCGCCCTTATTCCCTTTTTTGCGGCATTTTGCCTTCC
TGTTTTTGCTCACCCAGAAACGCTGGTGAAAGTAAAAGATGCTGAAGATCAGTTGGGTGCGCGAGTGGGT
TACATCGAACTGGATCTCAACAGCGGTAAGATCCTTGAGAGTTTTCGCCCCGAAGAACGCTTTCCAATGA
TGAGCACTTTTAAAGTTCTGCTATGTGGCGCGGTATTATCCCGTATTGACGCCGGGCAAGAGCAACTCGG
TCGCCGCATACACTATTCTCAGAATGACTTGGTTGAGTATTCACCAGTCACAGAAAAGCATCTTACGGAT
GGCATGACAGTAAGAGAATTATGCAGTGCTGCCATAACCATGAGTGATAACACTGCGGCCAACTTACTTC
TGACAACGATTGGAGGACCGAAGGAGCTAACCGCTTTTTTGCACAACATGGGGGATCATGTAACTCGCCT
TGATCGTTGGGAACCGGAGCTGAATGAAGCCATACCAAACGACGAGCGTGACACCACGATGCCTGTAGCA
ATGGCAACAACCTTGCGTAAACTATTAACTGGCGAACTACTTACTCTAGCTTCCCGGCAACAGTTGATAG
ACTGGATGGAGGCGGATAAAGTTGCAGGACCACTTCTGCGCTCGGCCCTTCCGGCTGGCTGGTTTATTGC
TGATAAATCTGGAGCCGGTGAGCGTGGGTCTCGCGGTATCATTGCAGCACTGGGGCCAGATGGTAAGCCC
TCCCGTATCGTAGTTATCTACACGACGGGGAGTCAGGCAACTATGGATGAACGAAATAGACAGATCGCTG
AGATAGGTGCCTCACTGATTAAGCATTGGTAACCGATTCTAGGTGCATTGGCGCAGAAAAAAATGCCTGA
TGCGACGCTGCGCGTCTTATACTCCCACATATGCCAGATTCAGCAACGGATACGGCTTCCCCAACTTGCC
CACTTCCATACGTGTCCTCCTTACCAGAAATTTATCCTTAAGATCCCGAATCGTTTAAACTCGACTCTGG
CTCTATCGAATCTCCGTCGTTTCGAGCTTACGCGAACA
